Addgene plasmid #186065: pTR-346 pUC19-tNGFR-P2A-IL2RA N
Purpose: Knockin of truncated NGFR to target gene
Depositing lab: Alexander Marson. Publication: High-yield genome engineering in primary cells using a hybrid ssDNA repair template and small-molecule cocktails. Shy BR, Vykunta VS, Ha A, Talbot A, Roth TL, Nguyen DN, Pfeifer WG, Chen YY, Blaeschke F, Shifrut E, Vedova S, Mamedov MR, Chung JJ, Li H, Yu R, Wu D, Wolf J, Martin TG, Castro CE, Ye L, Esensten JH, Eyquem J, Marson A. Nat Biotechnol. 2022 Aug 25:10.1038/s41587-022-01418-8. doi: 10.1038/s41587-022-01418-8. PubMed 36008610.
Backbone
  Vector backbone: PUC19
  Vector type: CRISPR
Growth in bacteria
  Bacterial resistance: Ampicillin, 100 μg/mL
  Growth temperature: 37°C
  Growth strain: DH5alpha
  Copy number: High Copy
Gene/Insert
  Gene/Insert name: IL2RA
  Species: H. sapiens (human)
  Mutation: WT with tNGFR sequence
  Entrez Gene: IL2RA (a.k.a. CD25, IDDM10, IL2R, IMD41, TCGFR, p55)
  Cloning method: Unknown
Terms and licenses: Academic/Nonprofit Terms; Industry Terms: Not Available to Industry
Depositor comments: Please visit https://www.biorxiv.org/content/10.1101/2021.09.02.458799v1 for bioRxiv preprint.
How to cite: pTR-346 pUC19-tNGFR-P2A-IL2RA N was a gift from Alexander Marson (Addgene plasmid # 186065 ; http://n2t.net/addgene:186065 ; RRID:Addgene_186065)
