[The description below was written by a language model from this plasmid's Addgene catalogue record and pLannotate feature annotations shown in this document.]
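Description:
pTR-346 pUC19-tNGFR-P2A-IL2RA N is a pUC19-based donor plasmid, catalogued as a CRISPR vector, that carries a homology-directed repair template for knocking a truncated NGFR marker into the human IL2RA (CD25) gene. It is a small (about 4.3 kb) high-copy plasmid maintained in E. coli through the ColE1/pUC origin and selected with ampicillin via the β-lactamase gene and its native promoter. Remnants of the pUC19 cloning region (lacZα fragment, lac promoter and operator, CAP site, partial multiple cloning site) flank the insert. They are backbone leftovers rather than functional parts of the payload.

The insert contains an NGFR coding fragment of roughly 860 bp, consistent with the truncated, signalling-deficient receptor commonly used as a cell-surface reporter. A short gap follows, and the plasmid name indicates that this gap holds a P2A self-cleaving peptide, although the feature table does not annotate it. Next comes the start of the IL2RA coding sequence. The "N" in the name and this arrangement suggest an N-terminal, in-frame knock-in, in which tNGFR would be expressed from the endogenous IL2RA promoter and separated from otherwise wild-type IL2RA by ribosomal skipping at P2A. No mammalian promoter is annotated, which fits this design. The unannotated stretches on either side of the cassette presumably correspond to IL2RA genomic homology arms, but the record does not define them or state their lengths. No guide RNA or Cas9 is annotated, so the nuclease components appear to be supplied separately. The stated purpose is knock-in of tNGFR at the target gene, and surface tNGFR offers a convenient readout of editing in human cells.
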