Features (pLannotate 1.2.2; 13 found; start..end, strand, type, name):
      5..40      +  CDS            rop (fragment): Rop protein, which maintains plasmids at low copy number; rop
    142..241     +  misc_feature   bom (fragment): basis of mobility region from pBR322
    247..404     -  CDS            lacZα (fragment): LacZα fragment of β-galactosidase; lacZ fragment
    683..1540    +  CDS            NGFR (fragment): TNR16_HUMAN - Also known as TNFRSF16. Experimental evidence at protein level: Swiss-Prot protein existence level 1. Low affinity receptor which can bind to NGF, BDNF, NTF3, and NTF4. Forms a heterodimeric receptor with SORCS2 that binds the precursor forms of NGF, BDNF and NTF3 with high affinity, and has much lower affinity for mature NGF and BDNF (PubMed:24908487). Plays an important role in differentiation and survival of specific neuronal populations during development (By similarity). Can mediate cell survival as well as cell death of neural cells. Plays a role in the inactivation of RHOA
   1595..1657    +  CDS            IL2RA (fragment): IL2RA_HUMAN - Experimental evidence at protein level: Swiss-Prot protein existence level 1. Receptor for interleukin-2. The receptor is involved in the regulation of immune tolerance by controlling regulatory T cells (TREGs) activity. TREGs suppress the activation and expansion of autoreactive T-cells. From Homo sapiens (Human).
   2013..2045    +  misc_feature   MCS (fragment): pUC18/19 multiple cloning site
   2082..2098    -  protein_bind   lac operator: The lac repressor binds to the lac operator to inhibit transcription in E. coli. This inhibition can be relieved by adding lactose or isopropyl-β-D-thiogalactopyranoside (IPTG). lac repressor encoded by lacI
   2106..2136    -  promoter       lac promoter: promoter for the E. coli lac operon
   2151..2172    -  protein_bind   CAP binding site: CAP binding activates transcription in the presence of cAMP. E. coli catabolite activator protein
   2185..2277    -  CDS            lacI (fragment): lac repressor; lacI; The lac repressor binds to the lac operator to inhibit transcription in E. coli. This inhibition can be relieved by adding lactose or isopropyl-β-D-thiogalactopyranoside (IPTG).
   2460..3048    -  rep_origin     ori: high-copy-number ColE1/pMB1/pBR322/pUC origin of replication
   3219..4079    -  CDS            AmpR: β-lactamase; bla; confers resistance to ampicillin, carbenicillin, and related antibiotics
   4080..4184    -  promoter       AmpR promoter: bla
>Addgene plasmid #186065 | pTR-346 pUC19-tNGFR-P2A-IL2RA N | addgene full sequence | sequence record 367290 | Addgene NGS Result
TCGTCTCGCGCGTTTCGGTGATGACGGTGAAAACCTCTGACACATGCAGCTCCCGGAGACGGTCACAGCT
TGTCTGTAAGCGGATGCCGGGAGCAGACAAGCCCGTCAGGGCGCGTCAGCGGGTGTTGGCGGGTGTCGGG
GCTGGCTTAACTATGCGGCATCAGAGCAGATTGTACTGAGAGTGCACCATATGCGGTGTGAAATACCGCA
CAGATGCGTAAGGAGAAAATACCGCATCAGGCGCCATTCGCCATTCAGGCTGCGCAACTGTTGGGAAGGG
CGATCGGTGCGGGCCTCTTCGCTATTACGCCAGCTGGCGAAAGGGGGATGTGCTGCAAGGCGATTAAGTT
GGGTAACGCCAGGGTTTTCCCAGTCACGACGTTGTAAAACGACGGCCAGTGAATTCGAGCTCGGTACCCG
GGGAAAACACTTCCTATATTTGAGATGAGAGAAGAGAGTGCTAGGCAGTTTCCTGGCTGAACACGCCAGC
CCAATACTTAAAGAGAGCAACTCCTGACTCCGATAGAGACTGGATGGACCCACAAGGGTGACAGCCCAGG
CGGACCGATCTTCCCATCCCACATCCTCCGGCGCGATGCCAAAAAGAGGCTGACGGCAACTGGGCCTTCT
GCAGAGAAAGACCTCCGCTTCACTGCCCCGGCTGGTCCCAAGGGTCAGGAAGATGGGGGCAGGTGCCACT
GGCCGCGCCATGGACGGGCCGCGCCTGCTGCTGTTGCTGCTTCTGGGGGTGTCCCTTGGAGGTGCCAAGG
AGGCATGCCCCACAGGCCTGTACACACACAGCGGTGAGTGCTGCAAAGCCTGCAACCTGGGCGAGGGTGT
GGCCCAGCCTTGTGGAGCCAACCAGACCGTGTGTGAGCCCTGCCTGGACAGCGTGACGTTCTCCGACGTG
GTGAGCGCGACCGAGCCGTGCAAGCCGTGCACCGAGTGCGTGGGGCTCCAGAGCATGTCGGCGCCATGCG
TGGAGGCCGACGACGCCGTGTGCCGCTGCGCCTACGGCTACTACCAGGATGAGACGACTGGGCGCTGCGA
GGCGTGCCGCGTGTGCGAGGCGGGCTCGGGCCTCGTGTTCTCCTGCCAGGACAAGCAGAACACCGTGTGC
GAGGAGTGCCCCGACGGCACGTATTCCGACGAGGCCAACCACGTGGACCCGTGCCTGCCCTGCACCGTGT
GCGAGGACACCGAGCGCCAGCTCCGCGAGTGCACACGCTGGGCCGACGCCGAGTGCGAGGAGATCCCTGG
CCGTTGGATTACACGGTCCACACCCCCAGAGGGCTCGGACAGCACAGCCCCCAGCACCCAGGAGCCTGAG
GCACCTCCAGAACAAGACCTCATAGCCAGCACGGTGGCAGGTGTGGTGACCACAGTGATGGGCAGCTCCC
AGCCCGTGGTGACCCGAGGCACCACCGACAACCTCATCCCTGTCTATTGCTCCATCCTGGCTGCTGTGGT
TGTGGGTCTTGTGGCCTACATAGCCTTCAAGAGGTGGAACAGCCGCGCCAAGCGCTCGGGTTCGGGTGCC
ACCAACTTCAGCCTGCTGAAGCAGGCCGGCGACGTGGAGGAGAACCCCGGCCCCATGGATTCATATCTGC
TGATGTGGGGACTGCTCACGTTCATCATGGTGCCTGGCTGCCAGGCAGGTAAGGGCCTGTGGGTGCCCCC
GGAATTCCGGGAAGGCTGATGGGCATCCCTCTTCCCAGCCACAGAACCAGAGGGAGTCCCCAGGTAGATG
GTTCCAAGAAGGGAGTTGAATCTTGGGTTCCACCTCTTGCCTGTGACCCACGGGGACCCCAGTTTATGCC
TCACTGTTCCTTGGTCTGTCAAGAGAGCCTGAAATAGCATTAGGTTCTCCTGTCCTTCTCAGTCCTTGAC
AATTAATTCTGGGAAGAATAGTGTGGCATGATATTTGGGATATTTGGATGTTAACAGGGTCCCGATGAGC
AGGTTTCTCAAGAAATTATCTTTTATTCTTCAATGAATTTCCTTTTATTCTCTCCTCTAGAGTCGACCTG
CAGGCATGCAAGCTTGGCGTAATCATGGTCATAGCTGTTTCCTGTGTGAAATTGTTATCCGCTCACAATT
CCACACAACATACGAGCCGGAAGCATAAAGTGTAAAGCCTGGGGTGCCTAATGAGTGAGCTAACTCACAT
TAATTGCGTTGCGCTCACTGCCCGCTTTCCAGTCGGGAAACCTGTCGTGCCAGCTGCATTAATGAATCGG
CCAACGCGCGGGGAGAGGCGGTTTGCGTATTGGGCGCTCTTCCGCTTCCTCGCTCACTGACTCGCTGCGC
TCGGTCGTTCGGCTGCGGCGAGCGGTATCAGCTCACTCAAAGGCGGTAATACGGTTATCCACAGAATCAG
GGGATAACGCAGGAAAGAACATGTGAGCAAAAGGCCAGCAAAAGGCCAGGAACCGTAAAAAGGCCGCGTT
GCTGGCGTTTTTCCATAGGCTCCGCCCCCCTGACGAGCATCACAAAAATCGACGCTCAAGTCAGAGGTGG
CGAAACCCGACAGGACTATAAAGATACCAGGCGTTTCCCCCTGGAAGCTCCCTCGTGCGCTCTCCTGTTC
CGACCCTGCCGCTTACCGGATACCTGTCCGCCTTTCTCCCTTCGGGAAGCGTGGCGCTTTCTCATAGCTC
ACGCTGTAGGTATCTCAGTTCGGTGTAGGTCGTTCGCTCCAAGCTGGGCTGTGTGCACGAACCCCCCGTT
CAGCCCGACCGCTGCGCCTTATCCGGTAACTATCGTCTTGAGTCCAACCCGGTAAGACACGACTTATCGC
CACTGGCAGCAGCCACTGGTAACAGGATTAGCAGAGCGAGGTATGTAGGCGGTGCTACAGAGTTCTTGAA
GTGGTGGCCTAACTACGGCTACACTAGAAGAACAGTATTTGGTATCTGCGCTCTGCTGAAGCCAGTTACC
TTCGGAAAAAGAGTTGGTAGCTCTTGATCCGGCAAACAAACCACCGCTGGTAGCGGTGGTTTTTTTGTTT
GCAAGCAGCAGATTACGCGCAGAAAAAAAGGATCTCAAGAAGATCCTTTGATCTTTTCTACGGGGTCTGA
CGCTCAGTGGAACGAAAACTCACGTTAAGGGATTTTGGTCATGAGATTATCAAAAAGGATCTTCACCTAG
ATCCTTTTAAATTAAAAATGAAGTTTTAAATCAATCTAAAGTATATATGAGTAAACTTGGTCTGACAGTT
ACCAATGCTTAATCAGTGAGGCACCTATCTCAGCGATCTGTCTATTTCGTTCATCCATAGTTGCCTGACT
CCCCGTCGTGTAGATAACTACGATACGGGAGGGCTTACCATCTGGCCCCAGTGCTGCAATGATACCGCGA
GACCCACGCTCACCGGCTCCAGATTTATCAGCAATAAACCAGCCAGCCGGAAGGGCCGAGCGCAGAAGTG
GTCCTGCAACTTTATCCGCCTCCATCCAGTCTATTAATTGTTGCCGGGAAGCTAGAGTAAGTAGTTCGCC
AGTTAATAGTTTGCGCAACGTTGTTGCCATTGCTACAGGCATCGTGGTGTCACGCTCGTCGTTTGGTATG
GCTTCATTCAGCTCCGGTTCCCAACGATCAAGGCGAGTTACATGATCCCCCATGTTGTGCAAAAAAGCGG
TTAGCTCCTTCGGTCCTCCGATCGTTGTCAGAAGTAAGTTGGCCGCAGTGTTATCACTCATGGTTATGGC
AGCACTGCATAATTCTCTTACTGTCATGCCATCCGTAAGATGCTTTTCTGTGACTGGTGAGTACTCAACC
AAGTCATTCTGAGAATAGTGTATGCGGCGACCGAGTTGCTCTTGCCCGGCGTCAATACGGGATAATACCG
CGCCACATAGCAGAACTTTAAAAGTGCTCATCATTGGAAAACGTTCTTCGGGGCGAAAACTCTCAAGGAT
CTTACCGCTGTTGAGATCCAGTTCGATGTAACCCACTCGTGCACCCAACTGATCTTCAGCATCTTTTACT
TTCACCAGCGTTTCTGGGTGAGCAAAAACAGGAAGGCAAAATGCCGCAAAAAAGGGAATAAGGGCGACAC
GGAAATGTTGAATACTCATACTCTTCCTTTTTCAATATTATTGAAGCATTTATCAGGGTTATTGTCTCAT
GAGCGGATACATATTTGAATGTATTTAGAAAAATAAACAAATAGGGGTTCCGCGCACATTTCCCCGAAAA
GTGCCACCTGACGTCTAAGAAACCATTATTATCATGACATTAACCTATAAAAATAGGCGTATCACGAGGC
CCTT
